>Addgene plasmid #164044 | PHY23-phage-ubc-nls-ha-stdMCP-tdTomato | addgene full sequence | sequence record 323200 | Addgene NGS Result
TGGAAGGGCTAATTCACTCCCAAAGAAGACAAGATATCCTTGATCTGTGGATCTACCACACACAAGGCTA
CTTCCCTGATTAGCAGAACTACACACCAGGGCCAGGGGTCAGATATCCACTGACCTTTGGATGGTGCTAC
AAGCTAGTACCAGTTGAGCCAGATAAGGTAGAAGAGGCCAATAAAGGAGAGAACACCAGCTTGTTACACC
CTGTGAGCCTGCATGGGATGGATGACCCGGAGAGAGAAGTGTTAGAGTGGAGGTTTGACAGCCGCCTAGC
ATTTCATCACGTGGCCCGAGAGCTGCATCCGGAGTACTTCAAGAACTGCTGATATCGAGCTTGCTACAAG
GGACTTTCCGCTGGGGACTTTCCAGGGAGGCGTGGCCTGGGCGGGACTGGGGAGTGGCGAGCCCTCAGAT
CCTGCATATAAGCAGCTGCTTTTTGCCTGTACTGGGTCTCTCTGGTTAGACCAGATCTGAGCCTGGGAGC
TCTCTGGCTAACTAGGGAACCCACTGCTTAAGCCTCAATAAAGCTTGCCTTGAGTGCTTCAAGTAGTGTG
TGCCCGTCTGTTGTGTGACTCTGGTAACTAGAGATCCCTCAGACCCTTTTAGTCAGTGTGGAAAATCTCT
AGCAGTGGCGCCCGAACAGGGACTTGAAAGCGAAAGGGAAACCAGAGGAGCTCTCTCGACGCAGGACTCG
GCTTGCTGAAGCGCGCACGGCAAGAGGCGAGGGGCGGCGACTGGTGAGTACGCCAAAAATTTTGACTAGC
GGAGGCTAGAAGGAGAGAGATGGGTGCGAGAGCGTCAGTATTAAGCGGGGGAGAATTAGATCGCGATGGG
AAAAAATTCGGTTAAGGCCAGGGGGAAAGAAAAAATATAAATTAAAACATATAGTATGGGCAAGCAGGGA
GCTAGAACGATTCGCAGTTAATCCTGGCCTGTTAGAAACATCAGAAGGCTGTAGACAAATACTGGGACAG
CTACAACCATCCCTTCAGACAGGATCAGAAGAACTTAGATCATTATATAATACAGTAGCAACCCTCTATT
GTGTGCATCAAAGGATAGAGATAAAAGACACCAAGGAAGCTTTAGACAAGATAGAGGAAGAGCAAAACAA
AAGTAAGACCACCGCACAGCAAGCGGCCGGCCGCTGATCTTCAGACCTGGAGGAGGAGATATGAGGGACA
ATTGGAGAAGTGAATTATATAAATATAAAGTAGTAAAAATTGAACCATTAGGAGTAGCACCCACCAAGGC
AAAGAGAAGAGTGGTGCAGAGAGAAAAAAGAGCAGTGGGAATAGGAGCTTTGTTCCTTGGGTTCTTGGGA
GCAGCAGGAAGCACTATGGGCGCAGCGTCAATGACGCTGACGGTACAGGCCAGACAATTATTGTCTGGTA
TAGTGCAGCAGCAGAACAATTTGCTGAGGGCTATTGAGGCGCAACAGCATCTGTTGCAACTCACAGTCTG
GGGCATCAAGCAGCTCCAGGCAAGAATCCTGGCTGTGGAAAGATACCTAAAGGATCAACAGCTCCTGGGG
ATTTGGGGTTGCTCTGGAAAACTCATTTGCACCACTGCTGTGCCTTGGAATGCTAGTTGGAGTAATAAAT
CTCTGGAACAGATTTGGAATCACACGACCTGGATGGAGTGGGACAGAGAAATTAACAATTACACAAGCTT
AATACACTCCTTAATTGAAGAATCGCAAAACCAGCAAGAAAAGAATGAACAAGAATTATTGGAATTAGAT
AAATGGGCAAGTTTGTGGAATTGGTTTAACATAACAAATTGGCTGTGGTATATAAAATTATTCATAATGA
TAGTAGGAGGCTTGGTAGGTTTAAGAATAGTTTTTGCTGTACTTTCTATAGTGAATAGAGTTAGGCAGGG
ATATTCACCATTATCGTTTCAGACCCACCTCCCAACCCCGAGGGGACCCGACAGGCCCGAAGGAATAGAA
GAAGAAGGTGGAGAGAGAGACAGAGACAGATCCATTCGATTAGTGAACGGATCTCGACGGTATCGCCGAA
TTCACAAATGGCAGTATTCATCCACAATTTTAAAAGAAAAGGGGGGATTGGGGGGTACAGTGCAGGGGAA
AGAATAGTAGACATAATAGCAACAGACATACAAACTAAAGAATTACAAAAACAAATTACAAAAATTCAAA
ATTTTCGGGTTTATTACAGGGACAGCAGAGATCCAGTTTGGACTAGTGGCCTCCGCGCCGGGTTTTGGCG
CCTCCCGCGGGCGCCCCCCTCCTCACGGCGAGCGCTGCCACGTCAGACGAAGGGCGCAGCGAGCGTCCTG
ATCCTTCCGCCCGGACGCTCAGGACAGCGGCCCGCTGCTCATAAGACTCGGCCTTAGAACCCCAGTATCA
GCAGAAGGACATTTTAGGACGGGACTTGGGTGACTCTAGGGCACTGGTTTTCTTTCCAGAGAGCGGAACA
GGCGAGGAAAAGTAGTCCCTTCTCGGCGATTCTGCGGAGGGATCTCCGTGGGGCGGTGAACGCCGATGAT
TATATAAGGACGCGCCGGGTGTGGCACAGCTAGTTCCGTCGCAGCCGGGATTTGGGTCGCGGTTCTTGTT
TGTGGATCGCTGTGATCGTCACTTGGCGGCCGCAATGGGCCCAAAAAAGAAAAGAAAAGTTGGCTACCCC
TACGACGTGCCCGACTACGCCATCGAAGGCCGCCATATGCTAGCCGCTTCTAACTTTACTCAGTTCGTTC
TCGTCGACAATGGCGGAACTGGCGACGTGACTGTCGCCCCAAGCAACTTCGCTAACGGGATCGCTGAATG
GATCAGCTCTAACTCGCGTTCACAGGCTTACAAAGTAACCTGTAGCGTTCGTCAGAGCTCTGCGCAGAAT
CGCAAATACACCATCAAAGTCGAGGTGCCTAAAGGCGCCTGGCGTTCGTACTTAAATATGGAACTAACCA
TTCCAATTTTCGCCACGAATTCCGACTGCGAGCTTATTGTTAAGGCAATGCAAGGTCTCCTAAAAGATGG
AAACCCGATTCCCTCAGCAATCGCAGCAAACTCCGGCATCTACGCCATGGCCAGCAACTTCACCCAGTTC
GTGCTGGTGGACAACGGCGGCACCGGCGACGTGACCGTGGCCCCCAGCAACTTCGCCAACGGCATCGCCG
AGTGGATCAGCAGCAACAGCAGAAGCCAGGCCTACAAGGTGACCTGCAGCGTGAGACAGAGCAGCGCCCA
GAACAGAAAGTACACCATCAAGGTGGAGGTGCCCAAGGGCGCCTGGAGAAGCTACCTGAACATGGAGCTG
ACCATCCCCATCTTCGCCACCAACAGCGACTGCGAGCTGATCGTGAAGGCCATGCAGGGCCTGCTGAAGG
ACGGCAACCCCATCCCCAGCGCCATCGCCGCCAACAGCGATTCTAGAATGGTGAGCAAGGGCGAGGAGGT
CATCAAAGAGTTCATGCGCTTCAAGGTGCGCATGGAGGGCTCCATGAACGGCCACGAGTTCGAGATCGAG
GGCGAGGGCGAGGGCCGCCCCTACGAGGGCACCCAGACCGCCAAGCTGAAGGTGACCAAGGGCGGCCCCC
TGCCCTTCGCCTGGGACATCCTGTCCCCCCAGTTCATGTACGGCTCCAAGGCGTACGTGAAGCACCCCGC
CGACATCCCCGATTACAAGAAGCTGTCCTTCCCCGAGGGCTTCAAGTGGGAGCGCGTGATGAACTTCGAG
GACGGCGGTCTGGTGACCGTGACCCAGGACTCCTCCCTGCAGGACGGCACGCTGATCTACAAGGTGAAGA
TGCGCGGCACCAACTTCCCCCCCGACGGCCCCGTAATGCAGAAGAAGACCATGGGCTGGGAGGCCTCCAC
CGAGCGCCTGTACCCCCGCGACGGCGTGCTGAAGGGCGAGATCCACCAGGCCCTGAAGCTGAAGGACGGC
GGCCACTACCTGGTGGAGTTCAAGACCATCTACATGGCCAAGAAGCCCGTGCAACTGCCCGGCTACTACT
ACGTGGACACCAAGCTGGACATCACCTCCCACAACGAGGACTACACCATCGTGGAACAGTACGAGCGCTC
CGAGGGCCGCCACCACCTGTTCCTGGGGCATGGCACCGGCAGCACCGGCAGCGGCAGCTCCGGCACCGCC
TCCTCCGAGGACAACAACATGGCCGTCATCAAAGAGTTCATGCGCTTCAAGGTGCGCATGGAGGGCTCCA
TGAACGGCCACGAGTTCGAGATCGAGGGCGAGGGCGAGGGCCGCCCCTACGAGGGCACCCAGACCGCCAA
GCTGAAGGTGACCAAGGGCGGCCCCCTGCCCTTCGCCTGGGACATCCTGTCCCCCCAGTTCATGTACGGC
TCCAAGGCGTACGTGAAGCACCCCGCCGACATCCCCGATTACAAGAAGCTGTCCTTCCCCGAGGGCTTCA
AGTGGGAGCGCGTGATGAACTTCGAGGACGGCGGTCTGGTGACCGTGACCCAGGACTCCTCCCTGCAGGA
CGGCACGCTGATCTACAAGGTGAAGATGCGCGGCACCAACTTCCCCCCCGACGGCCCCGTAATGCAGAAG
AAGACCATGGGCTGGGAGGCCTCCACCGAGCGCCTGTACCCCCGCGACGGCGTGCTGAAGGGCGAGATCC
ACCAGGCCCTGAAGCTGAAGGACGGCGGCCACTACCTGGTGGAGTTCAAGACCATCTACATGGCCAAGAA
GCCCGTGCAACTGCCCGGCTACTACTACGTGGACACCAAGCTGGACATCACCTCCCACAACGAGGACTAC
ACCATCGTGGAACAGTACGAGCGCTCCGAGGGCCGCCACCACCTGTTCCTGTACGGCATGGACGAGCTGT
ACAAGTAATGTACAAGTAAATCGATAGATCCTAATCAACCTCTGGATTACAAAATTTGTGAAAGATTGAC
TGGTATTCTTAACTATGTTGCTCCTTTTACGCTATGTGGATACGCTGCTTTAATGCCTTTGTATCATGCT
ATTGCTTCCCGTATGGCTTTCATTTTCTCCTCCTTGTATAAATCCTGGTTGCTGTCTCTTTATGAGGAGT
TGTGGCCCGTTGTCAGGCAACGTGGCGTGGTGTGCACTGTGTTTGCTGACGCAACCCCCACTGGTTGGGG
CATTGCCACCACCTGTCAGCTCCTTTCCGGGACTTTCGCTTTCCCCCTCCCTATTGCCACGGCGGAACTC
ATCGCCGCCTGCCTTGCCCGCTGCTGGACAGGGGCTCGGCTGTTGGGCACTGACAATTCCGTGGTGTTGT
CGGGGAAATCATCGTCCTTTCCTTGGCTGCTCGCCTGTGTTGCCACCTGGATTCTGCGCGGGACGTCCTT
CTGCTACGTCCCTTCGGCCCTCAATCCAGCGGACCTTCCTTCCCGCGGCCTGCTGCCGGCTCTGCGGCCT
CTTCCGCGTCTTCGCCTTCGCCCTCAGACGAGTCGGATCTCCCTTTGGGCCGCCTCCCCGCCTGAGATCC
TTTAAGACCAATGACTTACAAGGCAGCTGTAGATCTTAGCCACTTTTTAAAAGAAAAGGGGGGACTGGAA
GGGCTAATTCACTCCCAACGAAGACAAGATCTGCTTTTTGCTTGTACTGGGTCTCTCTGGTTAGACCAGA
TCTGAGCCTGGGAGCTCTCTGGCTAACTAGGGAACCCACTGCTTAAGCCTCAATAAAGCTTGCCTTGAGT
GCTTCAAGTAGTGTGTGCCCGTCTGTTGTGTGACTCTGGTAACTAGAGATCCCTCAGACCCTTTTAGTCA
GTGTGGAAAATCTCTAGCAGTAGTAGTTCATGTCATCTTATTATTCAGTATTTATAACTTGCAAAGAAAT
GAATATCAGAGAGTGAGAGGCCCGGGTTAATTAAGGAAAGGGCTAGATCATTCTTGAAGACGAAAGGGCC
TCGTGATACGCCTATTTTTATAGGTTAATGTCATGATAATAATGGTTTCTTAGACGTCAGGTGGCACTTT
TCGGGGAAATGTGCGCGGAACCCCTATTTGTTTATTTTTCTAAATACATTCAAATATGTATCCGCTCATG
AGACAATAACCCTGATAAATGCTTCAATAATATTGAAAAAGGAAGAGTATGAGTATTCAACATTTCCGTG
TCGCCCTTATTCCCTTTTTTGCGGCATTTTGCCTTCCTGTTTTTGCTCACCCAGAAACGCTGGTGAAAGT
AAAAGATGCTGAAGATCAGTTGGGTGCACGAGTGGGTTACATCGAACTGGATCTCAACAGCGGTAAGATC
CTTGAGAGTTTTCGCCCCGAAGAACGTTTTCCAATGATGAGCACTTTTAAAGTTCTGCTATGTGGCGCGG
TATTATCCCGTGTTGACGCCGGGCAAGAGCAACTCGGTCGCCGCATACACTATTCTCAGAATGACTTGGT
TGAGTACTCACCAGTCACAGAAAAGCATCTTACGGATGGCATGACAGTAAGAGAATTATGCAGTGCTGCC
ATAACCATGAGTGATAACACTGCGGCCAACTTACTTCTGACAACGATCGGAGGACCGAAGGAGCTAACCG
CTTTTTTGCACAACATGGGGGATCATGTAACTCGCCTTGATCGTTGGGAACCGGAGCTGAATGAAGCCAT
ACCAAACGACGAGCGTGACACCACGATGCCTGTAGCAATGGCAACAACGTTGCGCAAACTATTAACTGGC
GAACTACTTACTCTAGCTTCCCGGCAACAATTAATAGACTGGATGGAGGCGGATAAAGTTGCAGGACCAC
TTCTGCGCTCGGCCCTTCCGGCTGGCTGGTTTATTGCTGATAAATCTGGAGCCGGTGAGCGTGGGTCTCG
CGGTATCATTGCAGCACTGGGGCCAGATGGTAAGCCCTCCCGTATCGTAGTTATCTACACGACGGGGAGT
CAGGCAACTATGGATGAACGAAATAGACAGATCGCTGAGATAGGTGCCTCACTGATTAAGCATTGGTAAC
TGTCAGACCAAGTTTACTCATATATACTTTAGATTGATTTAAAACTTCATTTTTAATTTAAAAGGATCTA
GGTGAAGATCCTTTTTGATAATCTCATGACCAAAATCCCTTAACGTGAGTTTTCGTTCCACTGAGCGTCA
GACCCCGTAGAAAAGATCAAAGGATCTTCTTGAGATCCTTTTTTTCTGCGCGTAATCTGCTGCTTGCAAA
CAAAAAAACCACCGCTACCAGCGGTGGTTTGTTTGCCGGATCAAGAGCTACCAACTCTTTTTCCGAAGGT
AACTGGCTTCAGCAGAGCGCAGATACCAAATACTGTTCTTCTAGTGTAGCCGTAGTTAGGCCACCACTTC
AAGAACTCTGTAGCACCGCCTACATACCTCGCTCTGCTAATCCTGTTACCAGTGGCTGCTGCCAGTGGCG
ATAAGTCGTGTCTTACCGGGTTGGACTCAAGACGATAGTTACCGGATAAGGCGCAGCGGTCGGGCTGAAC
GGGGGGTTCGTGCACACAGCCCAGCTTGGAGCGAACGACCTACACCGAACTGAGATACCTACAGCGTGAG
CTATGAGAAAGCGCCACGCTTCCCGAAGGGAGAAAGGCGGACAGGTATCCGGTAAGCGGCAGGGTCGGAA
CAGGAGAGCGCACGAGGGAGCTTCCAGGGGGAAACGCCTGGTATCTTTATAGTCCTGTCGGGTTTCGCCA
CCTCTGACTTGAGCGTCGATTTTTGTGATGCTCGTCAGGGGGGCGGAGCCTATGGAAAAACGCCAGCAAC
GCGGCCTTTTTACGGTTCCTGGCCTTTTGCTGGCCTTTTGCTCACATGTTCTTTCCTGCGTTATCCCCTG
ATTCTGTGGATAACCGTATTACCGCCTTTGAGTGAGCTGATACCGCTCGCCGCAGCCGAACGACCGAGCG
CAGCGAGTCAGTGAGCGAGGAAGCGGAAGAGCGCCCAATACGCAAACCGCCTCTCCCCGCGCGTTGGCCG
ATTCATTAATGCAGCAAGCTCATGGCTGACTAATTTTTTTTATTTATGCAGAGGCCGAGGCCGCCTCGGC
CTCTGAGCTATTCCAGAAGTAGTGAGGAGGCTTTTTTGGAGGCCTAGGCTTTTGCAAAAAGCTCCCCGTG
GCACGACAGGTTTCCCGACTGGAAAGCGGGCAGTGAGCGCAACGCAATTAATGTGAGTTAGCTCACTCAT
TAGGCACCCCAGGCTTTACACTTTATGCTTCCGGCTCGTATGTTGTGTGGAATTGTGAGCGGATAACAAT
TTCACACAGGAAACAGCTATGACATGATTACGAATTTCACAAATAAAGCATTTTTTTCACTGCATTCTAG
TTGTGGTTTGTCCAAACTCATCAATGTATCTTATCATGTCTGGATCAACTGGATAACTCAAGCTAACCAA
AATCATCCCAAACTTCCCACCCCATACCCTATTACCACTGCCAATTACCTGTGGTTTCATTTACTCTAAA
CCTGTGATTCCTCTGAATTATTTTCATTTTAAAGAAATTGTATTTGTTAAATATGTACTACAAACTTAGT
AGT
Features (pLannotate 1.2.2; 23 found; start..end, strand, type, name):
    377..634     +  LTR            5' LTR (truncated): truncated 5' long terminal repeat (LTR) from HIV-1
    681..806     +  misc_feature   HIV-1 Ψ: packaging signal of human immunodeficiency virus type 1
    790..1128    +  CDS            HIV-1 gag (fragment): gag protein from human immunodeficiency virus 1; gag
   1303..1536    +  misc_feature   RRE: The Rev response element (RRE) of HIV-1 allows for Rev-dependent mRNA export from the nucleus to the cytoplasm.
   1913..2013    +  CDS            Rev (fragment): human immunodeficiency virus 1 (HIV-1) Rev protein; rev; enhances nuclear export of unspliced and incompletely spliced viral mRNAs
   2058..2175    +  misc_feature   cPPT/CTS: central polypurine tract and central termination sequence of HIV-1
   2218..2616    +  promoter       UbC promoter: human ubiquitin C promoter
   2706..3053    +  CDS            CAPSD_BPMS2 (fragment): Experimental evidence at protein level: Swiss-Prot protein existence level 1. Acts as a translational repressor of viral replicase synthesis late in infection. This latter function is the result of capsid protein interaction with an RNA hairpin which contains the replicase ribosome-binding site. From Escherichia phage MS2 (Bacteriophage MS2).
   3408..4835    +  CDS            tdTomato: tdTomato is a basic (constitutively fluorescent) orange fluorescent protein published in 2004, derived from Discosoma sp.. It is reported to be a somewhat slowly-maturing tandem dimer with low acid sensitivity.
   4863..5451    +  misc_feature   WPRE: woodchuck hepatitis virus posttranscriptional regulatory element
   5459..5524    +  CDS            nef (fragment): NEF_HV1Z2 - Experimental evidence at protein level: Swiss-Prot protein existence level 1. Extracellular Nef protein targets CD4(+) T-lymphocytes for apoptosis by interacting with CXCR4 surface receptors. From Human immunodeficiency virus type 1 group M subtype D (isolate Z2/CDC-Z34) (HIV-1).
   5526..5759    +  LTR            3' LTR (ΔU3): self-inactivating 3' long terminal repeat (LTR) from HIV-1
   5964..6068    +  promoter       AmpR promoter: bla
   6069..6929    +  CDS            AmpR: β-lactamase; bla; confers resistance to ampicillin, carbenicillin, and related antibiotics
   7100..7688    +  rep_origin     ori: high-copy-number ColE1/pMB1/pBR322/pUC origin of replication
   7871..7925    +  CDS            lacI (fragment): lac repressor; lacI; The lac repressor binds to the lac operator to inhibit transcription in E. coli. This inhibition can be relieved by adding lactose or isopropyl-β-D-thiogalactopyranoside (IPTG).
   7931..8024    +  rep_origin     SV40 ori (fragment): SV40 origin of replication
   8049..8086    +  CDS            lacI (fragment): lac repressor; lacI; The lac repressor binds to the lac operator to inhibit transcription in E. coli. This inhibition can be relieved by adding lactose or isopropyl-β-D-thiogalactopyranoside (IPTG).
   8099..8120    +  protein_bind   CAP binding site: CAP binding activates transcription in the presence of cAMP. E. coli catabolite activator protein
   8135..8165    +  promoter       lac promoter: promoter for the E. coli lac operon
   8173..8189    +  protein_bind   lac operator: The lac repressor binds to the lac operator to inhibit transcription in E. coli. This inhibition can be relieved by adding lactose or isopropyl-β-D-thiogalactopyranoside (IPTG). lac repressor encoded by lacI
   8223..8306    +  polyA_signal   SV40 poly(A) signal (fragment): SV40 polyadenylation signal
   8473..329     +  CDS            nef (fragment) (across the origin): NEF_HV1BR - Experimental evidence at protein level: Swiss-Prot protein existence level 1. Extracellular Nef protein targets CD4(+) T-lymphocytes for apoptosis by interacting with CXCR4 surface receptors (PubMed:14990729). From Human immunodeficiency virus type 1 group M subtype B (isolate BRU/LAI) (HIV-1).
