[The description below was written by a language model from this plasmid's Addgene catalogue record and pLannotate feature annotations shown in this document.]
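Description:
PHY23-phage-ubc-nls-ha-stdMCP-tdTomato is an 8.5 kb HIV-1-derived lentiviral transfer plasmid built on the pHAGE-UbiC backbone for expressing a fluorescent MS2 coat protein fusion in mammalian cells. It is maintained in E. coli through a high-copy ColE1/pUC-type origin and selected with ampicillin via the bla gene. The backbone also carries remnants of lac regulatory sequences and fragments of the SV40 origin and polyadenylation signal. The viral portion contains a truncated 5' LTR, the Ψ packaging signal with an adjoining gag fragment, the Rev response element for Rev-dependent export of the genomic RNA, the cPPT/CTS, and a ΔU3 self-inactivating 3' LTR. As a result, the integrated provirus depends on its internal promoter for transcription. No mammalian selection marker is annotated, so transduced cells would presumably be identified by their fluorescence.

The payload is driven by the human ubiquitin C promoter and followed by a WPRE to boost transcript stability and expression. The insert, stdMCP-tdTomato, is a synthetic fusion of MS2 bacteriophage coat protein to the tandem-dimer orange-red fluorescent protein tdTomato. The feature table annotates only one MS2 capsid fragment, but the gap between it and tdTomato is consistent with the second, likely sequence-diverged, coat protein copy that the "std" designation implies. The plasmid name also indicates an N-terminal nuclear localisation signal and an HA epitope tag, although neither is annotated. MCP binds MS2 RNA hairpins, so the fusion lights up RNAs carrying MS2 stem-loop arrays in living cells. The associated publication describes a tool for correlating chromatin dynamics with gene expression in living cells, which fits this use in live imaging of tagged transcripts.
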