Addgene plasmid #164044: PHY23-phage-ubc-nls-ha-stdMCP-tdTomato
Purpose: Expression of stdMCP-tdTomato in mammalian cells
Depositing lab: Baohui Chen. Depositing organization: Zhejiang University. Publication: TriTag: an integrative tool to correlate chromatin dynamics and gene expression in living cells. Xu H, Wang J, Liang Y, Fu Y, Li S, Huang J, Xu H, Zou W, Chen B. Nucleic Acids Res. 2020 Oct 26. pii: 5940501. doi: 10.1093/nar/gkaa906. PubMed 33104788.
Backbone
  Vector backbone: pHAGE-UbiC
  Vector type: Mammalian Expression, Lentiviral
Growth in bacteria
  Bacterial resistance: Ampicillin, 100 μg/mL
  Growth temperature: 37°C
  Growth strain: NEB Stable
  Copy number: High Copy
Gene/Insert
  Gene/Insert name: stdMCP-tdTomato
  Species: Synthetic
  Promoter: human ubiquitin C (UBC)
  Cloning method: Gibson Cloning
Terms and licenses: Academic/Nonprofit Terms; Industry Terms: Not Available to Industry
How to cite: PHY23-phage-ubc-nls-ha-stdMCP-tdTomato was a gift from Baohui Chen (Addgene plasmid # 164044 ; http://n2t.net/addgene:164044 ; RRID:Addgene_164044)
